Addgene plasmid #180080: pJV457
Purpose: M.BbrUI expression construct to improve transformation in B. breve UCC2003
Depositing lab: Chase Beisel. Depositing organization: North Carolina State University. Publication: A cell-free transcription-translation pipeline for recreating methylation patterns boosts DNA transformation in bacteria. Vento JM, Durmusoglu D, Li T, Patinios C, Sullivan S, Ttofali F, van Schaik J, Yu Y, Wang Y, Barquist L, Crook N, Beisel CL. Mol Cell. 2024 Jul 25;84(14):2785-2796.e4. doi: 10.1016/j.molcel.2024.06.003. Epub 2024 Jun 26. PubMed 38936361.
Backbone
  Vector backbone: pJV170
  Backbone size w/o insert (bp): 3202
  Modifications to backbone: 3672
  Vector type: Bacterial Expression
Growth in bacteria
  Bacterial resistance: Ampicillin, 100 μg/mL
  Growth temperature: 30°C
  Growth strain: KL740
  Copy number: High Copy
Gene/Insert
  Gene/Insert name: M.BbrUI
  Species: Bifidobacterium breve
  Promoter: P70a
  Cloning method: Gibson Cloning
  Sequencing primers: 5′ GAAAACGACCTTTCTGTGGT; 3′ GTCCTACGAGTTGCATGATA
Terms and licenses: Academic/Nonprofit Terms; Industry Terms: Not Available to Industry
How to cite: pJV457 was a gift from Chase Beisel (Addgene plasmid # 180080 ; http://n2t.net/addgene:180080 ; RRID:Addgene_180080)
