[The description below was written by a language model from this plasmid's Addgene catalogue record and pLannotate feature annotations shown in this document.]
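Description:
pJV457 is a bacterial expression plasmid built on the pJV170 backbone that carries the gene for M.BbrUI, a DNA methyltransferase from Bifidobacterium breve. It is maintained in E. coli as a high-copy plasmid through a ColE1/pMB1-type origin of replication and is selected with ampicillin via a β-lactamase (AmpR) gene driven by its native bla promoter. The sequenced record is about 3.7 kb. The annotation also picks up a short fragment of a tetracycline efflux gene, which is most likely a non-functional remnant of the backbone's ancestry rather than a usable marker.

According to the catalogue entry, the methyltransferase insert was assembled by Gibson cloning and is expressed from the P70a promoter, a strong sigma70-dependent promoter derived from phage lambda that is widely used in E. coli cell-free transcription-translation systems. The automated feature table does not annotate the promoter or the M.BbrUI coding sequence. It does identify the efficient ribosome binding site from bacteriophage T7 gene 10 near the start of the record, and the unannotated stretch between this site and the tetracycline gene fragment is presumably where the open reading frame sits. The recorded host strain is KL740, which is commonly used for P70a constructs because it supplies a temperature-sensitive lambda repressor that keeps the promoter quiet during propagation.

The stated purpose is to produce M.BbrUI so that DNA can be given the methylation pattern of B. breve UCC2003. This lets incoming plasmids evade that strain's restriction-modification defences and improves transformation efficiency, as part of a cell-free pipeline for recreating host methylation patterns.
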