Features (pLannotate 1.2.2; 5 found; start..end, strand, type, name):
    345..367     +  RBS            RBS: efficient ribosome binding site from bacteriophage T7 gene 10 (Olins and Rangwala, 1989)
   1589..1720    +  CDS            TcR (fragment): tetracycline efflux protein; tet; confers resistance to tetracycline
   1900..2488    -  rep_origin     ori: high-copy-number ColE1/pMB1/pBR322/pUC origin of replication
   2659..3519    -  CDS            AmpR: β-lactamase; bla; confers resistance to ampicillin, carbenicillin, and related antibiotics
   3520..3624    -  promoter       AmpR promoter: bla
>Addgene plasmid #180080 | pJV457 | addgene full sequence | sequence record 355025 | Addgene NGS Result
ACGAGGCCCTTTCGTCTTCAAGAATTCTGGCGAATCCTCTGACCAGCCAGAAAACGACCTTTCTGTGGTG
AAACCGGATGCTGCAATTCAGAGCGCCAGCAAGTGGGGGACAGCAGAAGACCTGACCGCCGCAGAGTGGA
TGTTTGACATGGTGAAGACTATCGCACCATCAGCCAGAAAACCGAATTTTGCTGGGTGGGCTAACGATAT
CCGCCTGATGCGTGAACGTGACGGACGTAACCACCGCGACATGTGTGTGCTGTTCCGCTGGGCATGCTGA
GCTAACACCGTGCGTGTTGACAATTTTACCTCTGGCGGTGATAATGGTTGCAGCTAGCAATAATTTTGTT
TAACTTTAAGAAGGAGATATACCATGGACGATAATCGCACGCACGCGGCTACCAACACAGCACGCCCGCA
AGCCCTCGAATTCTTTGCAGGAATAGGCCTAGCACGCCTTGGACTCGAAGAAGCCGGCTTCCAGGTCGAA
TGGTCGAACGACATCGACGCCGCCAAGTGCGAAATGTATCGCAATAACTTCACGGATACGCCGGGCCACA
CCCTTGTCGAGGGGGATATGAGTGAGCTCTCCGGCGACGATCTGCCCCACGATGCCTCCATCGCTTGGGG
ATCCTCCCCTTGCACGGACCTCTCCCTTGCAGGCACTCGTACGGGCCTGAACGGCAAGCAATCCGGCGCT
TTCTGGCAATACGTGCGACTGCTCGAAGAACTTGGGAACACCCGGCCGCCGATTGCCGTTCTCGAGAATG
TGAACGGATTGGCCACTTCTCACTCTGGGGAAGACCTTGCCGCAGCAGTGCATGCCTTCAATGAACTGGG
CTACTCCGTAGACGTATTGTCCATCGACACTCGTCGATTTATCCCCCAGTCCCGACCGCGACTCTTTTTA
GTGGGCCTGCAGAATCCGCCGGCCGCCGAACAGTTTGATTCTTCCCTGCGCCCTGACTGGCTGCAGCAGG
TCTTTGCGGACACCTCTCTCCGCACGCATCGCGCACCACTGCCCGAACCGCCGTCCCCCCTGATGTCTGG
CCTCAATATGTACGTCGAGAGCATGGCAGACGACGACGAACGCTGGTGGAACGCTGAGAGAACTGCCAAA
TTCCTTGATTCGCTGTCGCCGGTTCAGGCAACTCGTGTAGAAACGTTGCGCAATGGGGCAACCGATTCCT
ACCGGACTGCTTATCGCCGCACCCGCAACGGCAAAGCCGTGTGGGAAGTCCGCGCAGACGACATCTCCGG
CTGCCTACGCACCGCACGAGGCGGCTCTTCTCGCCAAGCGATCATTCGCATGGGCAATGGCAAAACCGCT
GTCCGTTGGATGACACCACGCGAATACGCTGCTCTTATGGGCGCAGCCCACTACAACATTACGGGTCTAC
GCCCCAATCAAGTGATGTTCGGATTCGGCGACGCCGTCTCCGTCCCCGTCGTGGAATGGCTTGGCAAGCA
CTACTTCATGCCTGCACTGAACGGCACCCTAGGCAAAGACCTATACGTGGAGCAAACTCTGCTCTCAAAT
CACACTGCATAACTCGAGCAAAGCCCGCCGAAAGGCGGGCTTTTCTGTGTCGACCGATGCCCTTGAGAGC
CTTCAACCCAGTCAGCTCCTTCCGGTGGGCGCGGGGCATGACTATCGTCGCCGCACTTATGACTGTCTTC
TTTATCATGCAACTCGTAGGACAGGTGCCGGCAGCGCTCTTCCGCTTCCTCGCTCACTGACTCGCTGCGC
TCGGTCGTTCGGCTGCGGCGAGCGGTATCAGCTCACTCAAAGGCGGTAATACGGTTATCCACAGAATCAG
GGGATAACGCAGGAAAGAACATGTGAGCAAAAGGCCAGCAAAAGGCCAGGAACCGTAAAAAGGCCGCGTT
GCTGGCGTTTTTCCATAGGCTCCGCCCCCCTGACGAGCATCACAAAAATCGACGCTCAAGTCAGAGGTGG
CGAAACCCGACAGGACTATAAAGATACCAGGCGTTTCCCCCTGGAAGCTCCCTCGTGCGCTCTCCTGTTC
CGACCCTGCCGCTTACCGGATACCTGTCCGCCTTTCTCCCTTCGGGAAGCGTGGCGCTTTCTCATAGCTC
ACGCTGTAGGTATCTCAGTTCGGTGTAGGTCGTTCGCTCCAAGCTGGGCTGTGTGCACGAACCCCCCGTT
CAGCCCGACCGCTGCGCCTTATCCGGTAACTATCGTCTTGAGTCCAACCCGGTAAGACACGACTTATCGC
CACTGGCAGCAGCCACTGGTAACAGGATTAGCAGAGCGAGGTATGTAGGCGGTGCTACAGAGTTCTTGAA
GTGGTGGCCTAACTACGGCTACACTAGAAGAACAGTATTTGGTATCTGCGCTCTGCTGAAGCCAGTTACC
TTCGGAAAAAGAGTTGGTAGCTCTTGATCCGGCAAACAAACCACCGCTGGTAGCGGTGGTTTTTTTGTTT
GCAAGCAGCAGATTACGCGCAGAAAAAAAGGATCTCAAGAAGATCCTTTGATCTTTTCTACGGGGTCTGA
CGCTCAGTGGAACGAAAACTCACGTTAAGGGATTTTGGTCATGAGATTATCAAAAAGGATCTTCACCTAG
ATCCTTTTAAATTAAAAATGAAGTTTTAAATCAATCTAAAGTATATATGAGTAAACTTGGTCTGACAGTT
ACCAATGCTTAATCAGTGAGGCACCTATCTCAGCGATCTGTCTATTTCGTTCATCCATAGTTGCCTGACT
CCCCGTCGTGTAGATAACTACGATACGGGAGGGCTTACCATCTGGCCCCAGTGCTGCAATGATACCGCGA
GACCCACGCTCACCGGCTCCAGATTTATCAGCAATAAACCAGCCAGCCGGAAGGGCCGAGCGCAGAAGTG
GTCCTGCAACTTTATCCGCCTCCATCCAGTCTATTAATTGTTGCCGGGAAGCTAGAGTAAGTAGTTCGCC
AGTTAATAGTTTGCGCAACGTTGTTGCCATTGCTACAGGCATCGTGGTGTCACGCTCGTCGTTTGGTATG
GCTTCATTCAGCTCCGGTTCCCAACGATCAAGGCGAGTTACATGATCCCCCATGTTGTGCAAAAAAGCGG
TTAGCTCCTTCGGTCCTCCGATCGTTGTCAGAAGTAAGTTGGCCGCAGTGTTATCACTCATGGTTATGGC
AGCACTGCATAATTCTCTTACTGTCATGCCATCCGTAAGATGCTTTTCTGTGACTGGTGAGTACTCAACC
AAGTCATTCTGAGAATAGTGTATGCGGCGACCGAGTTGCTCTTGCCCGGCGTCAACACGGGATAATACCG
CGCCACATAGCAGAACTTTAAAAGTGCTCATCATTGGAAAACGTTCTTCGGGGCGAAAACTCTCAAGGAT
CTTACCGCTGTTGAGATCCAGTTCGATGTAACCCACTCGTGCACCCAACTGATCTTCAGCATCTTTTACT
TTCACCAGCGTTTCTGGGTGAGCAAAAACAGGAAGGCAAAATGCCGCAAAAAAGGGAATAAGGGCGACAC
GGAAATGTTGAATACTCATACTCTTCCTTTTTCAATATTATTGAAGCATTTATCAGGGTTATTGTCTCAT
GAGCGGATACATATTTGAATGTATTTAGAAAAATAAACAAATAGGGGTTCCGCGCACATTTCCCCGAAAA
GTGCCACCTGACGTCTAAGAAACCATTATTATCATGACATTAACCTATAAAAATAGGCGTATC
